>Addgene plasmid #24869 | human p53-(311-393) | addgene partial sequence | sequence record 30812 | 24869 with pGEX-5
ATCTCAATCGGATCTGGTTCGCGTGGATCTCGTCGTGCATCTGTTCATATGAACAACACCAGCTCCTCTC
CCCAGCCAAAGAAGAAACCACTGGATGGAGAATATTTCACCCTTCAGATCCGTGGGCGTGAGCGCTTCGA
GATGTTCCGAGAGCTGAATGAGGCCTTGGAACTCAAGGATGCCCAGGCTGGGAAGGAGCCAGGGGGGAGC
AGGGCTCACTCCAGCCACCTGAAGTCCAAAAAGGGTCAGTCTACCTCCCGCCATAAAAAACTCATGTTCA
AGACAGAAGGGCCTGACTCAGACTGAGGATCCCCGGGAATTCATCGTGACTGACTGACGATCTGCCTCGC
GCGTTTCGGTGATGACGGTGAAAACCTCTGACACATGCAGCTCCCGGAGACGGTCACAGCTTGTCTGTAA
GCGGATGCCGGGAGCAGACAAGCCCGTCAGGGCGCGTCAGCGGGTGTTGGCGGGTGTCGGGGCGCAGCCA
TGACCCAGTCACGTAGCGATAGCGGAGTGTATAATTCCTGAAGAC
