[The description below was written by a language model from this plasmid's Addgene catalogue record.]
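Description:
human p53-(311-393) is a bacterial expression plasmid built on the pGEX-2TK backbone (about 5 kb without insert), designed to produce a C-terminal fragment of human p53 (TP53) as a glutathione S-transferase fusion in E. coli. It is maintained as a high-copy plasmid under ampicillin selection. The 246 bp insert encodes residues 311 to 393 of p53, a span that covers the tetramerization domain and the C-terminal regulatory region of the protein. GST lies at the N terminus of the fragment.

The insert was cloned by restriction digestion between NdeI and BamHI, both of which remain intact. The depositor notes that the vector was modified by introducing an NdeI site just 5′ of the native BamHI site of pGEX-2TK, so the backbone differs slightly from the standard commercial version. No feature table is provided, and the record does not name the promoter. However, pGEX vectors generally drive the GST fusion from the IPTG-inducible tac promoter with a plasmid-borne lacI repressor, and the depositor's reference to IPTG induction in a BL21(DE3) expression strain fits this. The pGEX-2TK series also typically places a thrombin cleavage site and a protein kinase recognition site between GST and the cloning site, allowing tag removal or in vitro labelling, though these elements are not confirmed here.

The construct is suited to making recombinant p53 C-terminal fragment by glutathione affinity purification. The associated publication compares the conformations of latent and active p53, which points to use in structural and biophysical studies.
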