Addgene plasmid #24869: human p53-(311-393)
Depositing lab: Cheryl Arrowsmith. Depositing organization: University Health Network. Publication: Latent and active p53 are identical in conformation. Ayed A, Mulder FA, Yi GS, Lu Y, Kay LE, Arrowsmith CH. Nat Struct Biol. 2001 Sep . 8(9):756-60. 10.1038/nsb0901-756 PubMed 11524676.
Backbone
  Vector backbone: pGEX-2TK
  Backbone size w/o insert (bp): 5000
  Vector type: Bacterial Expression
Growth in bacteria
  Bacterial resistance: Ampicillin, 100 μg/mL
  Growth temperature: 37°C
  Growth strain: DH5alpha
  Copy number: High Copy
Gene/Insert
  Gene/Insert name: p53
  Species: H. sapiens (human)
  Insert size (bp): 246
  Mutation: Contains aa 311-393.
  Entrez Gene: TP53 (a.k.a. BCC7, BMFS5, LFS1, P53, TRP53)
  Tag / fusion protein: GST (N terminal on insert)
  Cloning method: Restriction Enzyme; 5′ cloning site NdeI (not destroyed); 3′ cloning site BamHI (not destroyed)
  Sequencing primers: 5′ pGEX5'
Terms and licenses: Academic/Nonprofit Terms; Industry Terms: Not Available to Industry
Depositor comments: E.Coli strain for epression: BL21DE3 Induction condition: 0.3 mM IPTG at RT for 3 hours or 15 degrees Celsius, overnight. NdeI site is inserted at 5'-end of BamHI site on pGEX-2TK vector.
How to cite: human p53-(311-393) was a gift from Cheryl Arrowsmith (Addgene plasmid # 24869 ; http://n2t.net/addgene:24869 ; RRID:Addgene_24869)
